>Addgene plasmid #50861 | pEGFP-N1 human cofilin S3E | addgene partial sequence | sequence record 78945 | CMV-F 5'-CGCAAATGGGCGGTAGGCGTG-3'
CTCGAGCTCAAGCTTCGAATTCACCACCATGGCCGAAGGTGTGGCTGTCTCTGATGGTGTCATCAAGGTG
TTCAACGACATGAAGGTGCGTAAGTCTTCAACGCCAGAGGAGGTGAAGAAGCGCAAGAAGGCGGTGCTCT
TCTGCCTGAGTGAGGACAAGAAGAACATCATCCTGGAGGAGGGCAAGGAGATCCTGGTGGGCGATGTGGG
CCAGACTGTCGACGATCCCTACGCCACCTTTGTCAAGATGCTGCCAGATAAGGACTGCCGCTATGCCCTC
TATGATGCAACCTATGAGACCAAGGAGAGCAAGAAGGAGGATCTGGTGTTTATCTTCTGGGCCCCCGAGT
CTGCGCCCCTTAAGAGCAAAATGATTTATGCCAGCTCCAAGGACGCCATCAAGAAGAAGCTGACAGGGAT
CAAGCATGAATTGCAAGCAAACTGCTACGAGGAGGTCAAGGACCGCTGCACCCTGGCAGAGAAGCTGGGG
GGCAGTGCGGTCATCTCCCTGGAGGGCAAGCCTTTGTTATCCCGGGATCCACCGGTCGCCACCATGGTGA
GCAAGGGCGAGGAGCTGTTCACCGGGGTGGTGCCCATCCTGGTCGAGCTGGACGGCGACGTAAACGGCCA
CAAGTTCAGCGTGTCCGGCGAGGGCGAGGGCGATGCCACCTACGGCAAGCTGACCCTGAAGTTCATCTGC
ACCACCGGCAAGCTGCCCGTGCCCTGGCCCACCCTCGTGACCACCCTGACCTACGGCGTGCAGTGCTTCA
GCCGCTACCCCGACCACATGAAGCAGCACGACTTCTTCAAGTCCGCCATGCCCGAAGGCTACGTCCAGGA
GCGCACCATCTTCTTCAAGGACGACGGCAACTAC
