[The description below was written by a language model from this plasmid's Addgene catalogue record.]
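Description:
pEGFP-N1 human cofilin S3E is a mammalian expression plasmid of about 5.2 kb, built on the roughly 4.7 kb pEGFP-N1 backbone. It is propagated in E. coli under kanamycin selection. For mammalian cells it carries a neomycin resistance marker, so stably transfected cells can be selected with G418. The record lists the copy number as unknown. No feature table is provided, so backbone elements such as the replication origin and polyadenylation signals are not individually documented here.

The insert is an approximately 500 bp human cofilin 1 (CFL1) coding sequence cloned between EcoRI and XmaI sites, both of which were retained. It sits downstream of the CMV promoter and in frame with the backbone-encoded EGFP, giving a cofilin fusion with EGFP at its C terminus. The cofilin carries an S3E substitution, replacing serine 3 with glutamate. Serine 3 is the regulatory site whose phosphorylation switches off cofilin's actin-binding and filament-severing and depolymerizing activity. The acidic glutamate mimics the phosphorylated state and cannot be removed by phosphatases. The record accordingly describes the protein as pseudo-phosphorylated and non-activatable.

The construct provides strong constitutive expression of a fluorescently trackable, inactive cofilin mimic in transfected mammalian cells. Such a mutant is typically used as an inactive comparison when testing how cofilin phosphorylation state affects actin dynamics. The associated publication concerns Cdc42 regulation of cofilin during the establishment of neuronal polarity, which indicates the context in which the plasmid was applied.
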