Addgene plasmid #50861: pEGFP-N1 human cofilin S3E
Purpose: expresses psuedo-phosporylated, non-activatable cofilin fused to EGFP in mammalian cells
Depositing lab: James Bamburg. Depositing organization: Colorado State University, Fort Collins. Publication: Cdc42 regulates cofilin during the establishment of neuronal polarity. Garvalov BK, Flynn KC, Neukirchen D, Meyn L, Teusch N, Wu X, Brakebusch C, Bamburg JR, Bradke F. J Neurosci. 2007 Nov 28;27(48):13117-29. 10.1523/JNEUROSCI.3322-07.2007 PubMed 18045906.
Backbone
  Vector backbone: pEGFP-N1
  Backbone manufacturer: Invitrogen
  Backbone size w/o insert (bp): 4700
  Total vector size (bp): 5200
  Vector type: Mammalian Expression
  Selectable markers: Neomycin (select with G418)
Growth in bacteria
  Bacterial resistance: Kanamycin, 50 μg/mL
  Growth temperature: 37°C
  Growth strain: DH5alpha
  Copy number: Unknown
Gene/Insert
  Gene/Insert name: cofilin 1 S3E (alt name: CFL1)
  Species: H. sapiens (human)
  Insert size (bp): 500
  Mutation: S3E psuedo-phosporylated, non-activatable
  Entrez Gene: CFL1 (a.k.a. CFL, HEL-S-15, cofilin)
  Promoter: CMV
  Tag / fusion protein: EGFP (C terminal on backbone)
  Cloning method: Restriction Enzyme; 5′ cloning site EcoRI (not destroyed); 3′ cloning site XmaI (not destroyed)
  Sequencing primers: 5′ CMV-F; 3′ EGFP-N
Terms and licenses: Academic/Nonprofit Terms; Industry Terms: Not Available to Industry
How to cite: pEGFP-N1 human cofilin S3E was a gift from James Bamburg (Addgene plasmid # 50861 ; http://n2t.net/addgene:50861 ; RRID:Addgene_50861)
